Addgene plasmid #70753: pGEX-KG-mTmod3-WT
Purpose: mouse Tropomodulin3, WT for bacterial expression
Depositing lab: Weiping Han. Depositing organization: Singapore Bioimaging Consortium, BMSI, A*Star Research Entities. Publication: Tropomodulin3 is a novel Akt2 effector regulating insulin-stimulated GLUT4 exocytosis through cortical actin remodeling. Lim CY, Bi X, Wu D, Kim JB, Gunning PW, Hong W, Han W. Nat Commun. 2015 Jan 9;6:5951. doi: 10.1038/ncomms6951. PubMed 25575350.
Backbone
  Vector backbone: pGEX-KG
  Backbone size w/o insert (bp): 5006
  Total vector size (bp): 6053
  Vector type: Bacterial Expression
Growth in bacteria
  Bacterial resistance: Ampicillin, 100 μg/mL
  Growth temperature: 37°C
  Growth strain: DH5alpha
  Growth instructions: re-transform to BL21 for IPTG-induced protein production
  Copy number: High Copy
Gene/Insert
  Gene/Insert name: Tropomodulin3 (alt name: U-Tmod)
  Species: M. musculus (mouse)
  Insert size (bp): 1059
  Entrez Gene: Tmod3 (a.k.a. U-Tmod, UTMOD)
  Tag / fusion protein: GST (N terminal on backbone)
  Cloning method: Restriction Enzyme; 5′ cloning site EcoRI (not destroyed); 3′ cloning site XhoI (destroyed during cloning)
  Sequencing primers: 5′ ggg ctg gca agc cac gtt tgg
Terms and licenses: Academic/Nonprofit Terms; Industry Terms: Not Available to Industry
Depositor comments: Discrepancies between the full and QC sequences do not have any functional consequence
How to cite: pGEX-KG-mTmod3-WT was a gift from Weiping Han (Addgene plasmid # 70753 ; http://n2t.net/addgene:70753 ; RRID:Addgene_70753)
