[The description below was written by a language model from this plasmid's Addgene catalogue record and pLannotate feature annotations shown in this document.]
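Description:
pGEX-KG-mTmod3-WT is a 6,053 bp bacterial expression plasmid built on the pGEX-KG backbone for producing wild-type mouse Tropomodulin3 (Tmod3, also called U-Tmod) as a glutathione S-transferase fusion protein in E. coli. It replicates from a high-copy ColE1/pMB1-type origin and is selected through the β-lactamase gene (AmpR), which confers ampicillin resistance. The annotation also picks up backbone remnants typical of pGEX vectors: short rop and bom fragments from pBR322, a small yciV fragment, and a lac promoter/operator with a lacZα segment downstream of lacI. None of these are part of the expression cassette.

The cassette is driven by the tac promoter, a strong trp/lac hybrid, followed by a lac operator. The plasmid carries its own lacI gene under the lacIq promoter, so the repressor is abundant enough to keep transcription off until IPTG is added. The Schistosoma japonicum GST coding sequence comes first. After a short linker region that the feature table does not annotate, it is followed by the roughly 1.06 kb Tmod3 open reading frame, placing GST at the N terminus of the fusion. The insert was cloned between EcoRI, which is retained, and XhoI, which was destroyed during cloning.

Tmod3 caps the pointed ends of actin filaments. The associated publication identifies it as an Akt2 effector involved in cortical actin remodelling during insulin-stimulated GLUT4 exocytosis. The GST tag allows affinity capture of the recombinant protein on glutathione resin, which suits it to purification and in vitro biochemical work, although the record does not list specific assays. The "WT" label suggests it may serve as a reference for mutant versions. The depositor notes that differences between the full and quality-control sequences have no functional consequence.
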