Features (pLannotate 1.2.2; 17 found; start..end, strand, type, name):
     10..111     -  CDS            yciV (fragment): RNAAM_ECOLI - Also known as trpH From Escherichia coli (strain K12).
    187..215     +  promoter       tac promoter: strong E. coli promoter; hybrid between the trp and lac UV5 promoters
    223..239     +  protein_bind   lac operator: The lac repressor binds to the lac operator to inhibit transcription in E. coli. This inhibition can be relieved by adding lactose or isopropyl-β-D-thiogalactopyranoside (IPTG). lac repressor encoded by lacI
    262..915     +  CDS            GST26_SCHJA: Experimental evidence at protein level: Swiss-Prot protein existence level 1. GST isoenzymes appear to play a central role in the parasite detoxification system. Other functions are also suspected including a role in increasing the solubility of haematin in the parasite gut. From Schistosoma japonicum (Blood fluke).
    973..2028    +  CDS            Tmod3: TMOD3_MOUSE - Experimental evidence at protein level: Swiss-Prot protein existence level 1. Blocks the elongation and depolymerization of the actin filaments at the pointed end. The Tmod/TM complex contributes to the formation of the short actin protofilament, which in turn defines the geometry of the membrane skeleton (By similarity). From Mus musculus (Mouse).
   2074..2113    +  CDS            rop (fragment): Rop protein, which maintains plasmids at low copy number; rop
   2215..2255    +  misc_feature   bom (fragment): basis of mobility region from pBR322
   2360..2464    +  promoter       AmpR promoter: bla
   2465..3325    +  CDS            AmpR: β-lactamase; bla; confers resistance to ampicillin, carbenicillin, and related antibiotics
   3496..4084    +  rep_origin     ori: high-copy-number ColE1/pMB1/pBR322/pUC origin of replication
   4270..4321    -  misc_feature   bom (fragment): basis of mobility region from pBR322
   4328..4405    +  promoter       lacIq promoter: lacI (mutant); In the lacIq allele, a single base change in the promoter boosts expression of the lacI gene about 10-fold.
   4406..5488    +  CDS            lacI: lac repressor; lacI; The lac repressor binds to the lac operator to inhibit transcription in E. coli. This inhibition can be relieved by adding lactose or isopropyl-β-D-thiogalactopyranoside (IPTG).
   5501..5522    +  protein_bind   CAP binding site: CAP binding activates transcription in the presence of cAMP. E. coli catabolite activator protein
   5537..5567    +  promoter       lac promoter: promoter for the E. coli lac operon
   5575..5591    +  protein_bind   lac operator: The lac repressor binds to the lac operator to inhibit transcription in E. coli. This inhibition can be relieved by adding lactose or isopropyl-β-D-thiogalactopyranoside (IPTG). lac repressor encoded by lacI
   5611..5784    +  CDS            lacZα: LacZα fragment of β-galactosidase; lacZ fragment
>Addgene plasmid #70753 | pGEX-KG-mTmod3-WT | depositor full sequence | sequence record 126669 | pGEX-KG-mTmod3-WT sequence 6053 bps
AATTACGTTATCGACTGCACGGTGCACCAATGCTTCTGGCGTCAGGCAGCCATCGGAAGCTGTGGTATGG
CTGTGCAGGTCGTAAATCACTGCATAATTCGTGTCGCTCAAGGCGCACTCCCGTTCTGGATAATGTTTTT
TGCGCCGACATCATAACGGTTCTGGCAAATATTCTGAAATGAGCTGTTGACAATTAATCATCGGCTCGTA
TAATGTGTGGAATTGTGAGCGGATAACAATTTCACACAGGAAACAGTATTCATGTCCCCTATACTAGGTT
ATTGGAAAATTAAGGGCCTTGTGCAACCCACTCGACTTCTTTTGGAATATCTTGAAGAAAAATATGAAGA
GCATTTGTATGAGCGCGATGAAGGTGATAAATGGCGAAACAAAAAGTTTGAATTGGGTTTGGAGTTTCCC
AATCTTCCTTATTATATTGATGGTGATGTTAAATTAACACAGTCTATGGCCATCATACGTTATATAGCTG
ACAAGCACAACATGTTGGGTGGTTGTCCAAAAGAGCGTGCAGAGATTTCAATGCTTGAAGGAGCGGTTTT
GGATATTAGATACGGTGTTTCGAGAATTGCATATAGTAAAGACTTTGAAACTCTCAAAGTTGATTTTCTT
AGCAAGCTACCTGAAATGCTGAAAATGTTCGAAGATCGTTTATGTCATAAAACATATTTAAATGGTGATC
ATGTAACCCATCCTGACTTCATGTTGTATGACGCTCTTGATGTTGTTTTATACATGGACCCAATGTGCCT
GGATGCGTTCCCAAAATTAGTTTGTTTTAAAAAACGTATTGAAGCTATCCCACAAATTGATAAGTACTTG
AAATCCAGCAAGTATATAGCATGGCCTTTGCAGGGCTGGCAAGCCACGTTTGGTGGTGGCGACCATCCTC
CAAAATCGGATCTGGTTCCGCGTGGATCCCCGGGAATTTCCGGTGGTGGTGGTGGAATTCAGATGGCACT
GCCGTTCCGGAAGGACTTGGGGGACTACAAGGACCTGGATGAGGACGAGCTCCTTGGCAAGCTGTCCGAA
TCAGAGCTGAAACAGCTGGAGACTGTCCTGGATGATCTTGACCCCGAGAATGCCCTTCTGCCTGCAGGGT
TTCGGCAGAAGAACCAGACATCAAAGTCTGCCACGGGACCCTTTGATAGAGAACGGCTCCTTTCTTACCT
AGAGAAGCAAGCATTGGAGCACAAAGACCGGGACGATTATGTGCCCTACACTGGAGAGAAGAAAGGGAAA
ATTTTTATCCCCAAACAGAAGCCAGCGCAGACTCTTACAGAAGAAACTATATCCCTCGACCCAGAGTTAG
AAGAAGCTTTGACAAGTGCTTCAGACACAGAGCTGTGCGACCTTGCAGCTATTCTTGGGATGCACAATCT
GATTGCAGACACACCGTTCTGTGATGTGCTGGGAAGTAGTAACGGTGTCAACCAAGAGCGTTTTCCCAAT
GTGGTTAAAGGGGAAAAGATTCTTCCAGTGTTTGATGAGCCACCAAATCCAACCAACGTTGAAGAGAGTT
TAAAGAGAATTAGGGAAAACGATGCCCGTCTTGTTGAAGTTAATTTGAATAATATAAAAAATATCCCAAT
TCCAACTCTAAAAGATTTTGCAAAGACTTTGGAAGCCAACACGCATGTGAAACATTTCAGTCTCGCGGCC
ACCAGGAGCAATGACCCCGTGGCTGTTGCTTTTGCAGATATGCTGAAAGTGAACAAAACTTTGAAGAGCT
TAAATATGGAGTCCAACTTCATCACAGGCGCAGGGGTTTTAGCACTGATTGATGCTTTGAGAGATAATGA
GACCCTGATGGAGCTCAAGATTGACAATCAGAGACAGCAGTTGGGCACCTCAGTAGAATTAGAAATGGCC
AAGATGCTTGAGGAAAATACAAATATCCTTAAATTTGGATATCAGTTCACGCAGCAGGGACCCCGAACCA
GGGCAGCCAACGCGATAACGAAGAACAATGACTTAGTGCGCAAGAGGCGAATTGAAGGAGACCACCAGTA
ACGTTTCGAGCTCAAGCTTAATTCATCGTGACTGACTGACGATCTGCCTCGCGCGTTTCGGTGATGACGG
TGAAAACCTCTGACACATGCAGCTCCCGGAGACGGTCACAGCTTGTCTGTAAGCGGATGCCGGGAGCAGA
CAAGCCCGTCAGGGCGCGTCAGCGGGTGTTGGCGGGTGTCGGGGCGCAGCCATGACCCAGTCACGTAGCG
ATAGCGGAGTGTATAATTCTTGAAGACGAAAGGGCCTCGTGATACGCCTATTTTTATAGGTTAATGTCAT
GATAATAATGGTTTCTTAGACGTCAGGTGGCACTTTTCGGGGAAATGTGCGCGGAACCCCTATTTGTTTA
TTTTTCTAAATACATTCAAATATGTATCCGCTCATGAGACAATAACCCTGATAAATGCTTCAATAATATT
GAAAAAGGAAGAGTATGAGTATTCAACATTTCCGTGTCGCCCTTATTCCCTTTTTTGCGGCATTTTGCCT
TCCTGTTTTTGCTCACCCAGAAACGCTGGTGAAAGTAAAAGATGCTGAAGATCAGTTGGGTGCACGAGTG
GGTTACATCGAACTGGATCTCAACAGCGGTAAGATCCTTGAGAGTTTTCGCCCCGAAGAACGTTTTCCAA
TGATGAGCACTTTTAAAGTTCTGCTATGTGGCGCGGTATTATCCCGTGTTGACGCCGGGCAAGAGCAACT
CGGTCGCCGCATACACTATTCTCAGAATGACTTGGTTGAGTACTCACCAGTCACAGAAAAGCATCTTACG
GATGGCATGACAGTAAGAGAATTATGCAGTGCTGCCATAACCATGAGTGATAACACTGCGGCCAACTTAC
TTCTGACAACGATCGGAGGACCGAAGGAGCTAACCGCTTTTTTGCACAACATGGGGGATCATGTAACTCG
CCTTGATCGTTGGGAACCGGAGCTGAATGAAGCCATACCAAACGACGAGCGTGACACCACGATGCCTGCA
GCAATGGCAACAACGTTGCGCAAACTATTAACTGGCGAACTACTTACTCTAGCTTCCCGGCAACAATTAA
TAGACTGGATGGAGGCGGATAAAGTTGCAGGACCACTTCTGCGCTCGGCCCTTCCGGCTGGCTGGTTTAT
TGCTGATAAATCTGGAGCCGGTGAGCGTGGGTCTCGCGGTATCATTGCAGCACTGGGGCCAGATGGTAAG
CCCTCCCGTATCGTAGTTATCTACACGACGGGGAGTCAGGCAACTATGGATGAACGAAATAGACAGATCG
CTGAGATAGGTGCCTCACTGATTAAGCATTGGTAACTGTCAGACCAAGTTTACTCATATATACTTTAGAT
TGATTTAAAACTTCATTTTTAATTTAAAAGGATCTAGGTGAAGATCCTTTTTGATAATCTCATGACCAAA
ATCCCTTAACGTGAGTTTTCGTTCCACTGAGCGTCAGACCCCGTAGAAAAGATCAAAGGATCTTCTTGAG
ATCCTTTTTTTCTGCGCGTAATCTGCTGCTTGCAAACAAAAAAACCACCGCTACCAGCGGTGGTTTGTTT
GCCGGATCAAGAGCTACCAACTCTTTTTCCGAAGGTAACTGGCTTCAGCAGAGCGCAGATACCAAATACT
GTCCTTCTAGTGTAGCCGTAGTTAGGCCACCACTTCAAGAACTCTGTAGCACCGCCTACATACCTCGCTC
TGCTAATCCTGTTACCAGTGGCTGCTGCCAGTGGCGATAAGTCGTGTCTTACCGGGTTGGACTCAAGACG
ATAGTTACCGGATAAGGCGCAGCGGTCGGGCTGAACGGGGGGTTCGTGCACACAGCCCAGCTTGGAGCGA
ACGACCTACACCGAACTGAGATACCTACAGCGTGAGCTATGAGAAAGCGCCACGCTTCCCGAAGGGAGAA
AGGCGGACAGGTATCCGGTAAGCGGCAGGGTCGGAACAGGAGAGCGCACGAGGGAGCTTCCAGGGGGAAA
CGCCTGGTATCTTTATAGTCCTGTCGGGTTTCGCCACCTCTGACTTGAGCGTCGATTTTTGTGATGCTCG
TCAGGGGGGCGGAGCCTATGGAAAAACGCCAGCAACGCGGCCTTTTTACGGTTCCTGGCCTTTTGCTGGC
CTTTTGCTCACATGTTCTTTCCTGCGTTATCCCCTGATTCTGTGGATAACCGTATTACCGCCTTTGAGTG
AGCTGATACCGCTCGCCGCAGCCGAACGACCGAGCGCAGCGAGTCAGTGAGCGAGGAAGCGGAAGAGCGC
CTGATGCGGTATTTTCTCCTTACGCATCTGTGCGGTATTTCACACCGCATAAATTCCGACACCATCGAAT
GGTGCAAAACCTTTCGCGGTATGGCATGATAGCGCCCGGAAGAGAGTCAATTCAGGGTGGTGAATGTGAA
ACCAGTAACGTTATACGATGTCGCAGAGTATGCCGGTGTCTCTTATCAGACCGTTTCCCGCGTGGTGAAC
CAGGCCAGCCACGTTTCTGCGAAAACGCGGGAAAAAGTGGAAGCGGCGATGGCGGAGCTGAATTACATTC
CCAACCGCGTGGCACAACAACTGGCGGGCAAACAGTCGTTGCTGATTGGCGTTGCCACCTCCAGTCTGGC
CCTGCACGCGCCGTCGCAAATTGTCGCGGCGATTAAATCTCGCGCCGATCAACTGGGTGCCAGCGTGGTG
GTGTCGATGGTAGAACGAAGCGGCGTCGAAGCCTGTAAAGCGGCGGTGCACAATCTTCTCGCGCAACGCG
TCAGTGGGCTGATCATTAACTATCCGCTGGATGACCAGGATGCCATTGCTGTGGAAGCTGCCTGCACTAA
TGTTCCGGCGTTATTTCTTGATGTCTCTGACCAGACACCCATCAACAGTATTATTTTCTCCCATGAAGAC
GGTACGCGACTGGGCGTGGAGCATCTGGTCGCATTGGGTCACCAGCAAATCGCGCTGTTAGCGGGCCCAT
TAAGTTCTGTCTCGGCGCGTCTGCGTCTGGCTGGCTGGCATAAATATCTCACTCGCAATCAAATTCAGCC
GATAGCGGAACGGGAAGGCGACTGGAGTGCCATGTCCGGTTTTCAACAAACCATGCAAATGCTGAATGAG
GGCATCGTTCCCACTGCGATGCTGGTTGCCAACGATCAGATGGCGCTGGGCGCAATGCGCGCCATTACCG
AGTCCGGGCTGCGCGTTGGTGCGGATATCTCGGTAGTGGGATACGACGATACCGAAGACAGCTCATGTTA
TATCCCGCCGTCAACCACCATCAAACAGGATTTTCGCCTGCTGGGGCAAACCAGCGTGGACCGCTTGCTG
CAACTCTCTCAGGGCCAGGCGGTGAAGGGCAATCAGCTGTTGCCCGTCTCACTGGTGAAAAGAAAAACCA
CCCTGGCGCCCAATACGCAAACCGCCTCTCCCCGCGCGTTGGCCGATTCATTAATGCAGCTGGCACGACA
GGTTTCCCGACTGGAAAGCGGGCAGTGAGCGCAACGCAATTAATGTGAGTTAGCTCACTCATTAGGCACC
CCAGGCTTTACACTTTATGCTTCCGGCTCGTATGTTGTGTGGAATTGTGAGCGGATAACAATTTCACACA
GGAAACAGCTATGACCATGATTACGGATTCACTGGCCGTCGTTTTACAACGTCGTGACTGGGAAAACCCT
GGCGTTACCCAACTTAATCGCCTTGCAGCACATCCCCCTTTCGCCAGCTGGCGTAATAGCGAAGAGGCCC
GCACCGATCGCCCTTCCCAACAGTTGCGCAGCCTGAATGGCGAATGGCGCTTTGCCTGGTTTCCGGCACC
AGAAGCGGTGCCGGAAAGCTGGCTGGAGTGCGATCTTCCTGAGGCCGATACTGTCGTCGTCCCCTCAAAC
TGGCAGATGCACGGTTACGATGCGCCCATCTACACCAACGTAACCTATCCCATTACGGTCAATCCGCCGT
TTGTTCCCACGGAGAATCCGACGGGTTGTTACTCGCTCACATTTAATGTTGATGAAAGCTGGCTACAGGA
AGGCCAGACGCGAATTATTTTTGATGGCGTTGG
