>Addgene plasmid #70753 | pGEX-KG-mTmod3-WT | addgene partial sequence | sequence record 129459 | pGEX3 5'-CCGGGAGCTGCATGTGTCAGAGG-3'
GGCAGATCGTCAGTCAGTCACGATGAATTAAGCTTGAGCTCGAAACGTTACTGGTGGTCTCCTTCAATTC
GCCTCTTGCGCACTAAGTCATTGTTCTTCGTTATCGCGTTGGCTGCCCTGGTTCGGGGTCCCTGCTGCGT
GAACTGATATCCAAATTTAAGGATATTTGTATTTTCCTCAAGCATCTTGGCCATTTCTAATTCTACTGAG
GTGCCCAACTGCTGTCTCTGATTGTCAATCTTGAGCTCCATCAGGGTCTCATCATCTCTCAAAGCATCAA
TCAGTGCTAAAACCCCTGCGCCTGTGATGAAGTTGGACTCCATATTTAAGCTCTTCAAAGTTTTGTTCAC
TTTCAGCATATCTGCAAAAGCAACAGCCACGGGGTCATTGCTCCTGGTGGCCGCGAGACTGAAATGTTTC
ACATGCGTGTTGGCTTCCAAAGTCTTTGCAAAATCTTTTAGAGTTGGAATTGGGATATTTTTTATATTAT
TCAAATTAACTTCAACAAGACGGGCATCGTTTTCCCTAATTCTCTTTAAACTCTCTTCAACGTTGGTTGG
ATTTGGTGGCTCATCAAACACTGGAAGAATCTTTTCCCCTTTAACCACATTGGGAAAACGCTCTTGGTTG
ACACCGTTACTACTTCCCAGCACATCACAGAACGGTGTGTCTGCAATCAGATTGTGCATCCCAAGAATAG
CTGCAAGGTCGCACAGCTCTGTGTCTGAAGCACTTGTCAAAGCATCTTCTAACTCTGGGTCGAGGGATAT
AGTTTCTTCTGTAAGAGTCTGCGCTGGCTTCTGTTTGGGGATAAAAATTTTCCCTTTCTTCTCTCCAGTG
TAGGGCACATAATCGTCCCGGTCTTTGTGCTCCAATGCTTGCTTCTCTAGGTAAGAA
